>Addgene plasmid #112005 | pAAV-hSynapsin1-axon-GCaMP6s-P2A-mRuby3 | depositor full sequence | sequence record 210588 | pAAV-hSynapsin1-axon-GCaMP6s-P2A-mRuby3 sequence 6787 bps
CGCAGAATTTAAAGAGGTAATTAGGCTGCGCGCTCGCTCGCTCACTGAGGCCGCCCGGGCAAAGCCCGGG
CGTCGGGCGACCTTTGGTCGCCCGGCCTCAGTGAGCGAGCGAGCGCGCAGAGAGGGAGTGGCCAACTCCA
TCACTAGGGGTTCCTTGTAGTTAATGATTAACCCGCCATGCTACTTATCTACGTAGCCATGCTCTAGGAA
GATCTCTGCAGAGGGCCCTGCGTATGAGTGCAAGTGGGTTTTAGGACCAGGATGAGGCGGGGTGGGGGTG
CCTACCTGACGACCGACCCCGACCCACTGGACAAGCACCCAACCCCCATTCCCCAAATTGCGCATCCCCT
ATCAGAGAGGGGGAGGGGAAACAGGATGCGGCGAGGCGCGTGCGCACTGCCAGCTTCAGCACCGCGGACA
GTGCCTTCGCCCCCGCCTGGCGGCGCGCGCCACCGCCGCCTCAGCACTGAAGGCGCGCTGACGTCACTCG
CCGGTCCCCCGCAAACTCCCCTTCCCGGCCACCTTGGTCGCGTCCGCGCCGCCGCCGGCCCAGCCGGACC
GCACCACGCGAGGCGCGAGATAGGGGGGCACGGGCGCGACCATCTGCGCTGCGGCGCCGGCGACTCAGCG
CTGCCTCAGTCTGCGGTGGGCAGCGGAGGAGTCGTGTCGTGCCTGAGAGCGCAGTCGAATTCAAGCTGCT
AGCTAGTACCGGTCGCCACCATGCTGTGCTGTATGAGAAGAACCAAACAGGTTGAAAAGAATGATGAGGA
CCAAAAGATTGGTTCTCATCATCATCATCATCATGGTATGGCTAGCATGACTGGTGGACAGCAAATGGGT
CGGGATCTGTACGACGATGACGATAAGGATCTCGCCACCATGGTCGACTCATCACGTCGTAAGTGGAATA
AGACAGGTCACGCAGTCAGAGCTATAGGTCGGCTGAGCTCACTCGAGAACGTCTATATCAAGGCCGACAA
GCAGAAGAACGGCATCAAGGCGAACTTCCACATCCGCCACAACATCGAGGACGGCGGCGTGCAGCTCGCC
TACCACTACCAGCAGAACACCCCCATCGGCGACGGCCCCGTGCTGCTGCCCGACAACCACTACCTGAGCG
TGCAGTCCAAACTTTCGAAAGACCCCAACGAGAAGCGCGATCACATGGTCCTGCTGGAGTTCGTGACCGC
CGCCGGGATCACTCTCGGCATGGACGAGCTGTACAAGGGCGGTACCGGAGGGAGCATGGTGAGCAAGGGC
GAGGAGCTGTTCACCGGGGTGGTGCCCATCCTGGTCGAGCTGGACGGCGACGTAAACGGCCACAAGTTCA
GCGTGTCCGGCGAGGGTGAGGGCGATGCCACCTACGGCAAGCTGACCCTGAAGTTCATCTGCACCACCGG
CAAGCTGCCCGTGCCCTGGCCCACCCTCGTGACCACCCTGACCTACGGCGTGCAGTGCTTCAGCCGCTAC
CCCGACCACATGAAGCAGCACGACTTCTTCAAGTCCGCCATGCCCGAAGGCTACATCCAGGAGCGCACCA
TCTTCTTCAAGGACGACGGCAACTACAAGACCCGCGCCGAGGTGAAGTTCGAGGGCGACACCCTGGTGAA
CCGCATCGAGCTGAAGGGCATCGACTTCAAGGAGGACGGCAACATCCTGGGGCACAAGCTGGAGTACAAC
CTGCCGGACCAACTGACTGAAGAGCAGATCGCAGAATTTAAAGAGGCTTTCTCCCTATTTGACAAGGACG
GGGATGGGACAATAACAACCAAGGAGCTGGGGACGGTGATGCGGTCTCTGGGGCAGAACCCCACAGAAGC
AGAGCTGCAGGACATGATCAATGAAGTAGATGCCGACGGTGACGGCACAATCGACTTCCCTGAGTTCCTG
ACAATGATGGCAAGAAAAATGAAATACAGGGACACGGAAGAAGAAATTAGAGAAGCGTTCGGTGTGTTTG
ATAAGGATGGCAATGGCTACATCAGTGCAGCAGAGCTTCGCCACGTGATGACAAACCTTGGAGAGAAGTT
AACAGATGAAGAGGTTGATGAAATGATCAGGGAAGCAGACATCGATGGGGATGGTCAGGTAAACTACGAA
GAGTTTGTACAAATGATGACAGCGAAGGGATCCGGAGCCACGAACTTCTCTCTGTTAAAGCAAGCAGGAG
ACGTGGAAGAAAACCCCGGTCCTGTGTCTAAGGGCGAAGAGCTGATCAAGGAAAATATGCGTATGAAGGT
GGTCATGGAAGGTTCGGTCAACGGCCACCAATTCAAATGCACAGGTGAAGGAGAAGGCAGACCGTACGAG
GGAGTGCAAACCATGAGGATCAAAGTCATCGAGGGAGGACCCCTGCCATTTGCCTTTGACATTCTTGCCA
CGTCGTTCATGTATGGCAGCCGTACCTTTATCAAGTACCCGGCCGACATCCCTGATTTCTTTAAACAGTC
CTTTCCTGAGGGTTTTACTTGGGAAAGAGTTACGAGATACGAAGATGGTGGAGTCGTCACCGTCACGCAG
GACACCAGCCTTGAGGATGGCGAGCTCGTCTACAACGTCAAGGTCAGAGGGGTAAACTTTCCCTCCAATG
GTCCCGTGATGCAGAAGAAGACCAAGGGTTGGGAGCCTAATACAGAGATGATGTATCCAGCAGATGGTGG
TCTGAGAGGATACACTGACATCGCACTGAAAGTTGATGGTGGTGGCCATCTGCACTGCAACTTCGTGACA
ACTTACAGGTCAAAAAAGACCGTCGGGAACATCAAGATGCCCGGTGTCCATGCCGTTGATCACCGCCTGG
AAAGGATCGAGGAGAGTGACAATGAAACCTACGTAGTGCAAAGAGAAGTGGCAGTTGCCAAATACAGCAA
CCTTGGTGGTGGCATGGACGAGCTGTACAAGTAAGCTTACTAGAGCTTATCGATAATCAACCTCTGGATT
ACAAAATTTGTGAAAGATTGACTGGTATTCTTAACTATGTTGCTCCTTTTACGCTATGTGGATACGCTGC
TTTAATGCCTTTGTATCATGCTATTGCTTCCCGTATGGCTTTCATTTTCTCCTCCTTGTATAAATCCTGG
TTGCTGTCTCTTTATGAGGAGTTGTGGCCCGTTGTCAGGCAACGTGGCGTGGTGTGCACTGTGTTTGCTG
ACGCAACCCCCACTGGTTGGGGCATTGCCACCACCTGTCAGCTCCTTTCCGGGACTTTCGCTTTCCCCCT
CCCTATTGCCACGGCGGAACTCATCGCCGCCTGCCTTGCCCGCTGCTGGACAGGGGCTCGGCTGTTGGGC
ACTGACAATTCCGTGGTGTTGTCGGGGAAATCATCGTCCTTTCCTTGGCTGCTCGCCTGTGTTGCCACCT
GGATTCTGCGCGGGACGTCCTTCTGCTACGTCCCTTCGGCCCTCAATCCAGCGGACCTTCCTTCCCGCGG
CCTGCTGCCGGCTCTGCGGCCTCTTCCGCGTCTTCGCCTTCGCCCTCAGACGAGTCGGATCTCCCTTTGG
GCCGCCTCCCCGCATCGATACCGTCGACCTCGACCCGGGCGGCCGCTTCGAGCAGACATGATAAGATACA
TTGATGAGTTTGGACAAACCACAACTAGAATGCAGTGAAAAAAATGCTTTATTTGTGAAATTTGTGATGC
TATTGCTTTATTTGTAACCATTATAAGCTGCAATAAACAAGTTAACAACAACAATTGCATTCATTTTATG
TTTCAGGTTCAGGGGGAGATGTGGGAGGTTTTTTAAAGCAAGTAAAACCTCTACAAATGTGGTAAAATCG
ATAAGGATCTTCCTAGAGCATGGCTACGTAGATAAGTAGCATGGCGGGTTAATCATTAACTACAAGGAAC
CCCTAGTGATGGAGTTGGCCACTCCCTCTCTGCGCGCTCGCTCGCTCACTGAGGCCGGGCGACCAAAGGT
CGCCCGACGCCCGGGCTTTGCCCGGGCGGCCTCAGTGAGCGAGCGAGCGCGCAGCCTTAATTAACCTAAT
TCACTGGCCGTCGTTTTACAACGTCGTGACTGGGAAAACCCTGGCGTTACCCAACTTAATCGCCTTGCAG
CACATCCCCCTTTCGCCAGCTGGCGTAATAGCGAAGAGGCCCGCACCGATCGCCCTTCCCAACAGTTGCG
CAGCCTGAATGGCGAATGGG
[124 nt withheld, positions 4151-4274]
C
[91 nt withheld, positions 4276-4366]
A
[49 nt withheld, positions 4368-4416]
CCTTTGACGTTGGAGTCCACGTTCTTT
[37 nt withheld, positions 4444-4480]
ACCCTATCTCGGTCTATTCTTTTGATTTATAAGGGATTTTGCCGATTTCGGCCTATTGGTTAAAAAATGA
GCTGATTTAACAAAAATTTAACGCGAATTTTAACAAAATATTAACGCTTACAATTTAGGTGGCACTTTTC
GGGGAAATGTGCGCGGAACCCCTATTTGTTTATTTTTCTAAATACATTCAAATATGTATCCGCTCATGAG
ACAATAACCCTGATAAATGCTTCAATAATATTGAAAAAGGAAGAGTATGAGTATTCAACATTTCCGTGTC
GCCCTTATTCCCTTTTTTGCGGCATTTTGCCTTCCTGTTTTTGCTCACCCAGAAACGCTGGTGAAAGTAA
AAGATGCTGAAGATCAGTTGGGTGCACGAGTGGGTTACATCGAACTGGATCTCAACAGCGGTAAGATCCT
TGAGAGTTTTCGCCCCGAAGAACGTTTTCCAATGATGAGCACTTTTAAAGTTCTGCTATGTGGCGCGGTA
TTATCCCGTATTGACGCCGGGCAAGAGCAACTCGGTCGCCGCATACACTATTCTCAGAATGACTTGGTTG
AGTACTCACCAGTCACAGAAAAGCATCTTACGGATGGCATGACAGTAAGAGAATTATGCAGTGCTGCCAT
AACCATGAGTGATAACACTGCGGCCAACTTACTTCTGACAACGATCGGAGGACCGAAGGAGCTAACCGCT
TTTTTGCACAACATGGGGGATCATGTAACTCGCCTTGATCGTTGGGAACCGGAGCTGAATGAAGCCATAC
CAAACGACGAGCGTGACACCACGATGCCTGTAGCAATGGCAACAACGTTGCGCAAACTATTAACTGGCGA
ACTACTTACTCTAGCTTCCCGGCAACAATTAATAGACTGGATGGAGGCGGATAAAGTTGCAGGACCACTT
CTGCGCTCGGCCCTTCCGGCTGGCTGGTTTATTGCTGATAAATCTGGAGCCGGTGAGCGTGGGTCTCGCG
GTATCATTGCAGCACTGGGGCCAGATGGTAAGCCCTCCCGTATCGTAGTTATCTACACGACGGGGAGTCA
GGCAACTATGGATGAACGAAATAGACAGATCGCTGAGATAGGTGCCTCACTGATTAAGCATTGGTAACTG
TCAGACCAAGTTTACTCATATATACTTTAGATTGATTTAAAACTTCATTTTTAATTTAAAAGGATCTAGG
TGAAGATCCTTTTTGATAATCTCATGACCAAAATCCCTTAACGTGAGTTTTCGTTCCACTGAGCGTCAGA
CCCCGTAGAAAAGATCAAAGGATCTTCTTGAGATCCTTTTTTTCTGCGCGTAATCTGCTGCTTGCAAACA
AAAAAACCACCGCTACCAGCGGTGGTTTGTTTGCCGGATCAAGAGCTACCAACTCTTTTTCCGAAGGTAA
CTGGCTTCAGCAGAGCGCAGATACCAAATACTGTTCTTCTAGTGTAGCCGTAGTTAGGCCACCACTTCAA
GAACTCTGTAGCACCGCCTACATACCTCGCTCTGCTAATCCTGTTACCAGTGGCTGCTGCCAGTGGCGAT
AAGTCGTGTCTTACCGGGTTGGACTCAAGACGATAGTTACCGGATAAGGCGCAGCGGTCGGGCTGAACGG
GGGGTTCGTGCACACAGCCCAGCTTGGAGCGAACGACCTACACCGAACTGAGATACCTACAGCGTGAGCT
ATGAGAAAGCGCCACGCTTCCCGAAGGGAGAAAGGCGGACAGGTATCCGGTAAGCGGCAGGGTCGGAACA
GGAGAGCGCACGAGGGAGCTTCCAGGGGGAAACGCCTGGTATCTTTATAGTCCTGTCGGGTTTCGCCACC
TCTGACTTGAGCGTCGATTTTTGTGATGCTCGTCAGGGGGGCGGAGCCTATGGAAAAACGCCAGCAACGC
GGCCTTTTTACGGTTCCTGGCCTTTTGCTGGCCTTTTGCTCACATGTTCTTTCCTGCGTTATCCCCTGAT
TCTGTGGATAACCGTATTACCGCCTTTGAGTGAGCTGATACCGCTCGCCGCAGCCGAACGACCGAGCGCA
GCGAGTCAGTGAGCGAGGAAGCGGAAGAGCGCCCAATACGCAAACCGCCTCTCCCCGCGCGTTGGCCGAT
TCATTAATGCAGCTGGCACGACAGGTTTCCCGACTGGAAAGCGGGCAGTGAGCGCAACGCAATTAATGTG
AGTTAGCTCACTCATTAGGCACCCCAGGCTTTACACTTTATGCTTCCGGCTCGTATGTTGTGTGGAATTG
TGAGCGGATAACAATTTCACACAGGAAACAGCTATGACCATGATTACGCCAGATTTAATTAAGGCCT
Features (pLannotate 1.2.2; 20 found; start..end, strand, type, name):
     25..155     -  repeat_region  AAV2 ITR (fragment): inverted terminal repeat of adeno-associated virus serotype 2 inverted
    237..684     +  promoter       hSyn promoter: human synapsin I promoter; confers neuron-specific expression (Kügler et al., 2003)
    721..780     +  CDS            Gap43 (fragment): NEUM_RAT - Experimental evidence at protein level: Swiss-Prot protein existence level 1. This protein is associated with nerve growth. It is a major component of the motile 'growth cones' that form the tips of elongating axons. Plays a role in axonal and dendritic filopodia induction (By similarity). From Rattus norvegicus (Rat).
    781..2127    +  CDS            GCaMP6s: improved fluorescent protein-based calcium sensor (Chen et al., 2013)
   2137..2193    +  CDS            P2A: 2A peptide from porcine teschovirus-1 polyprotein Eukaryotic ribosomes fail to insert a peptide bond between the Gly and Pro residues, yielding separate polypeptides.
   2194..2901    +  CDS            mRuby3: mRuby3 is a basic (constitutively fluorescent) red fluorescent protein published in 2016, derived from Entacmaea quadricolor. It has low acid sensitivity.
   2925..3513    +  misc_feature   WPRE: woodchuck hepatitis virus posttranscriptional regulatory element
   3514..3533    +  misc_feature   MCS (fragment): pBluescript multiple cloning site
   3562..3683    -  polyA_signal   SV40 poly(A) signal: SV40 polyadenylation signal
   3706..3774    -  CDS            large T antigen (fragment): large T antigen from SV40 (simian virus 40)
   3845..3975    +  repeat_region  AAV2 ITR (fragment): inverted terminal repeat of adeno-associated virus serotype 2 inverted
   3989..4146    +  CDS            lacZα (fragment): LacZα fragment of β-galactosidase; lacZ fragment
   4151..4579    +  rep_origin     f1 ori (sequence partly withheld): f1 bacteriophage origin of replication; arrow indicates direction of (+) strand synthesis
   4632..4736    +  promoter       AmpR promoter: bla
   4737..5597    +  CDS            AmpR: β-lactamase; bla; confers resistance to ampicillin, carbenicillin, and related antibiotics
   5768..6356    +  rep_origin     ori: high-copy-number ColE1/pMB1/pBR322/pUC origin of replication
   6539..6631    +  CDS            lacI (fragment): lac repressor; lacI; The lac repressor binds to the lac operator to inhibit transcription in E. coli. This inhibition can be relieved by adding lactose or isopropyl-β-D-thiogalactopyranoside (IPTG).
   6644..6665    +  protein_bind   CAP binding site: CAP binding activates transcription in the presence of cAMP. E. coli catabolite activator protein
   6680..6710    +  promoter       lac promoter: promoter for the E. coli lac operon
   6718..6734    +  protein_bind   lac operator: The lac repressor binds to the lac operator to inhibit transcription in E. coli. This inhibition can be relieved by adding lactose or isopropyl-β-D-thiogalactopyranoside (IPTG). lac repressor encoded by lacI
