>Addgene plasmid #112005 | pAAV-hSynapsin1-axon-GCaMP6s-P2A-mRuby3 | addgene full sequence | sequence record 213865 | Addgene NGS Result
GCGGGCCTCTTCGCTATTACGCCAGCTGCGCGCTCGCTCGCTCACTGAGGCCGCCCGGGCAAAGCCCGGG
CGTCGGGCGACCTTTGGTCGCCCGGCCTCAGTGAGCGAGCGAGCGCGCAGAGAGGGAGTGGCCAACTCCA
TCACTAGGGGTTCCTTGTAGTTAATGATTAACCCGCCATGCTACTTATCTACGTAGCCATGCTCTAGGAA
GATCTCTGCAGAGGGCCCTGCGTATGAGTGCAAGTGGGTTTTAGGACCAGGATGAGGCGGGGTGGGGGTG
CCTACCTGACGACCGACCCCGACCCACTGGACAAGCACCCAACCCCCATTCCCCAAATTGCGCATCCCCT
ATCAGAGAGGGGGAGGGGAAACAGGATGCGGCGAGGCGCGTGCGCACTGCCAGCTTCAGCACCGCGGACA
GTGCCTTCGCCCCCGCCTGGCGGCGCGCGCCACCGCCGCCTCAGCACTGAAGGCGCGCTGACGTCACTCG
CCGGTCCCCCGCAAACTCCCCTTCCCGGCCACCTTGGTCGCGTCCGCGCCGCCGCCGGCCCAGCCGGACC
GCACCACGCGAGGCGCGAGATAGGGGGGCACGGGCGCGACCATCTGCGCTGCGGCGCCGGCGACTCAGCG
CTGCCTCAGTCTGCGGTGGGCAGCGGAGGAGTCGTGTCGTGCCTGAGAGCGCAGTCGAATTCAAGCTGCT
AGCTAGTACCGGTCGCCACCATGCTGTGCTGTATGAGAAGAACCAAACAGGTTGAAAAGAATGATGAGGA
CCAAAAGATTGGTTCTCATCATCATCATCATCATGGTATGGCTAGCATGACTGGTGGACAGCAAATGGGT
CGGGATCTGTACGACGATGACGATAAGGATCTCGCCACCATGGTCGACTCATCACGTCGTAAGTGGAATA
AGACAGGTCACGCAGTCAGAGCTATAGGTCGGCTGAGCTCACTCGAGAACGTCTATATCAAGGCCGACAA
GCAGAAGAACGGCATCAAGGCGAACTTCCACATCCGCCACAACATCGAGGACGGCGGCGTGCAGCTCGCC
TACCACTACCAGCAGAACACCCCCATCGGCGACGGCCCCGTGCTGCTGCCCGACAACCACTACCTGAGCG
TGCAGTCCAAACTTTCGAAAGACCCCAACGAGAAGCGCGATCACATGGTCCTGCTGGAGTTCGTGACCGC
CGCCGGGATCACTCTCGGCATGGACGAGCTGTACAAGGGCGGTACCGGAGGGAGCATGGTGAGCAAGGGC
GAGGAGCTGTTCACCGGGGTGGTGCCCATCCTGGTCGAGCTGGACGGCGACGTAAACGGCCACAAGTTCA
GCGTGTCCGGCGAGGGTGAGGGCGATGCCACCTACGGCAAGCTGACCCTGAAGTTCATCTGCACCACCGG
CAAGCTGCCCGTGCCCTGGCCCACCCTCGTGACCACCCTGACCTACGGCGTGCAGTGCTTCAGCCGCTAC
CCCGACCACATGAAGCAGCACGACTTCTTCAAGTCCGCCATGCCCGAAGGCTACATCCAGGAGCGCACCA
TCTTCTTCAAGGACGACGGCAACTACAAGACCCGCGCCGAGGTGAAGTTCGAGGGCGACACCCTGGTGAA
CCGCATCGAGCTGAAGGGCATCGACTTCAAGGAGGACGGCAACATCCTGGGGCACAAGCTGGAGTACAAC
CTGCCGGACCAACTGACTGAAGAGCAGATCGCAGAATTTAAAGAGGCTTTCTCCCTATTTGACAAGGACG
GGGATGGGACAATAACAACCAAGGAGCTGGGGACGGTGATGCGGTCTCTGGGGCAGAACCCCACAGAAGC
AGAGCTGCAGGACATGATCAATGAAGTAGATGCCGACGGTGACGGCACAATCGACTTCCCTGAGTTCCTG
ACAATGATGGCAAGAAAAATGAAATACAGGGACACGGAAGAAGAAATTAGAGAAGCGTTCGGTGTGTTTG
ATAAGGATGGCAATGGCTACATCAGTGCAGCAGAGCTTCGCCACGTGATGACAAACCTTGGAGAGAAGTT
AACAGATGAAGAGGTTGATGAAATGATCAGGGAAGCAGACATCGATGGGGATGGTCAGGTAAACTACGAA
GAGTTTGTACAAATGATGACAGCGAAGGGATCCGGAGCCACGAACTTCTCTCTGTTAAAGCAAGCAGGAG
ACGTGGAAGAAAACCCCGGTCCTGTGTCTAAGGGCGAAGAGCTGATCAAGGAAAATATGCGTATGAAGGT
GGTCATGGAAGGTTCGGTCAACGGCCACCAATTCAAATGCACAGGTGAAGGAGAAGGCAGACCGTACGAG
GGAGTGCAAACCATGAGGATCAAAGTCATCGAGGGAGGACCCCTGCCATTTGCCTTTGACATTCTTGCCA
CGTCGTTCATGTATGGCAGCCGTACCTTTATCAAGTACCCGGCCGACATCCCTGATTTCTTTAAACAGTC
CTTTCCTGAGGGTTTTACTTGGGAAAGAGTTACGAGATACGAAGATGGTGGAGTCGTCACCGTCACGCAG
GACACCAGCCTTGAGGATGGCGAGCTCGTCTACAACGTCAAGGTCAGAGGGGTAAACTTTCCCTCCAATG
GTCCCGTGATGCAGAAGAAGACCAAGGGTTGGGAGCCTAATACAGAGATGATGTATCCAGCAGATGGTGG
TCTGAGAGGATACACTGACATCGCACTGAAAGTTGATGGTGGTGGCCATCTGCACTGCAACTTCGTGACA
ACTTACAGGTCAAAAAAGACCGTCGGGAACATCAAGATGCCCGGTGTCCATGCCGTTGATCACCGCCTGG
AAAGGATCGAGGAGAGTGACAATGAAACCTACGTAGTGCAAAGAGAAGTGGCAGTTGCCAAATACAGCAA
CCTTGGTGGTGGCATGGACGAGCTGTACAAGTAAGCTTACTAGAGCTTATCGATAATCAACCTCTGGATT
ACAAAATTTGTGAAAGATTGACTGGTATTCTTAACTATGTTGCTCCTTTTACGCTATGTGGATACGCTGC
TTTAATGCCTTTGTATCATGCTATTGCTTCCCGTATGGCTTTCATTTTCTCCTCCTTGTATAAATCCTGG
TTGCTGTCTCTTTATGAGGAGTTGTGGCCCGTTGTCAGGCAACGTGGCGTGGTGTGCACTGTGTTTGCTG
ACGCAACCCCCACTGGTTGGGGCATTGCCACCACCTGTCAGCTCCTTTCCGGGACTTTCACTTTCCCCCT
CCCTATTGCCACGGCGGAACTCATCGCCGCCTGCCTTGCCCGCTGCTGGACAGGGGCTCGGCTGTTGGGC
ACTGACAATTCCGTGGTGTTGTCGGGGAAATCATCGTCCTTTCCTTGGCTGCTCGCCTGTGTTGCCACCT
GGATTCTGCGCGGGACGTCCTTCTGCTACGTCCCTTCGGCCCTCAATCCAGCGGACCTTCCTTCCCGCGG
CCTGCTGCCGGCTCTGCGGCCTCTTCCGCGTCTTCGCCTTCGCCCTCAGACGAGTCGGATCTCCCTTTGG
GCCGCCTCCCCGCATCGATACCGTCGACCTCGACCCGGGCGGCCGCTTCGAGCAGACATGATAAGATACA
TTGATGAGTTTGGACAAACCACAACTAGAATGCAGTGAAAAAAATGCTTTATTTGTGAAATTTGTGATGC
TATTGCTTTATTTGTAACCATTATAAGCTGCAATAAACAAGTTAACAACAACAATTGCATTCATTTTATG
TTTCAGGTTCAGGGGGAGATGTGGGAGGTTTTTTAAAGCAAGTAAAACCTCTACAAATGTGGTAAAATCG
ATAAGGATCTTCCTAGAGCATGGCTACGTAGATAAGTAGCATGGCGGGTTAATCATTAACTACAAGGAAC
CCCTAGTGATGGAGTTGGCCACTCCCTCTCTGCGCGCTCGCTCGCTCACTGACTCGCTGCGCTCGGTCGT
TCGGCTGCGGCGAGCGGTATCAGCTCACTCAAAGGCGGTAATACGGTTATCCACAGAATCAGGGGATAAC
GCAGGAAAGAACATGTGAGCAAAAGGCCAGCAAAAGGCCCGGAACCGTAAACAAGTCCCGCGCCTTGCCG
GTGAGCGAGCGAGCGCGCAGCTGGCGTAATAGCGAAGAGGCCCGCACCGATCGCCCTTCCCAACAGTTGC
GCAGCCTGAATGGCGAATGGG
[124 nt withheld, positions 4152-4275]
C
[91 nt withheld, positions 4277-4367]
A
[49 nt withheld, positions 4369-4417]
CCTTTGACGTTGGAGTCCACGTTCTTT
[37 nt withheld, positions 4445-4481]
ACCCTATCTCGGTCTATTCTTTTGATTTATAAGGGATTTTGCCGATTTCGGCCTATTGGTTAAAAAATGA
GCTGATTTAACAAAAATTTAACGCGAATTTTAACAAAATATTAACGCTTACAATTTAGGTGGCACTTTTC
GGGGAAATGTGCGCGGAACCCCTATTTGTTTATTTTTCTAAATACATTCAAATATGTATCCGCTCATGAG
ACAATAACCCTGATAAATGCTTCAATAATATTGAAAAAGGAAGAGTATGAGTATTCAACATTTCCGTGTC
GCCCTTATTCCCTTTTTTGCGGCATTTTGCCTTCCTGTTTTTGCTCACCCAGAAACGCTGGTGAAAGTAA
AAGATGCTGAAGATCAGTTGGGTGCACGAGTGGGTTACATCGAACTGGATCTCAACAGCGGTAAGATCCT
TGAGAGTTTTCGCCCCGAAGAACGTTTTCCAATGATGAGCACTTTTAAAGTTCTGCTATGTGGCGCGGTA
TTATCCCGTATTGACGCCGGGCAAGAGCAACTCGGTCGCCGCATACACTATTCTCAGAATGACTTGGTTG
AGTACTCACCAGTCACAGAAAAGCATCTTACGGATGGCATGACAGTAAGAGAATTATGCAGTGCTGCCAT
AACCATGAGTGATAACACTGCGGCCAACTTACTTCTGACAACGATCGGAGGACCGAAGGAGCTAACCGCT
TTTTTGCACAACATGGGGGATCATGTAACTCGCCTTGATCGTTGGGAACCGGAGCTGAATGAAGCCATAC
CAAACGACGAGCGTGACACCACGATGCCTGTAGCAATGGCAACAACGTTGCGCAAACTATTAACTGGCGA
ACTACTTACTCTAGCTTCCCGGCAACAATTAATAGACTGGATGGAGGCGGATAAAGTTGCAGGACCACTT
CTGCGCTCGGCCCTTCCGGCTGGCTGGTTTATTGCTGATAAATCTGGAGCCGGTGAGCGTGGGTCTCGCG
GTATCATTGCAGCACTGGGGCCAGATGGTAAGCCCTCCCGTATCGTAGTTATCTACACGACGGGGAGTCA
GGCAACTATGGATGAACGAAATAGACAGATCGCTGAGATAGGTGCCTCACTGATTAAGCATTGGTAACTG
TCAGACCAAGTTTACTCATATATACTTTAGATTGATTTAAAACTTCATTTTTAATTTAAAAGGATCTAGG
TGAAGATCCTTTTTGATAATCTCATGACCAAAATCCCTTAACGTGAGTTTTCGTTCCACTGAGCGTCAGA
CCCCGTAGAAAAGATCAAAGGATCTTCTTGAGATCCTTTTTTTCTGCGCGTAATCTGCTGCTTGCAAACA
AAAAAACCACCGCTACCAGCGGTGGTTTGTTTGCCGGATCAAGAGCTACCAACTCTTTTTCCGAAGGTAA
CTGGCTTCAGCAGAGCGCAGATACCAAATACTGTTCTTCTAGTGTAGCCGTAGTTAGGCCACCACTTCAA
GAACTCTGTAGCACCGCCTACATACCTCGCTCTGCTAATCCTGTTACCAGTGGCTGCTGCCAGTGGCGAT
AAGTCGTGTCTTACCGGGTTGGACTCAAGACGATAGTTACCGGATAAGGCGCAGCGGTCGGGCTGAACGG
GGGGTTCGTGCACACAGCCCAGCTTGGAGCGAACGACCTACACCGAACTGAGATACCTACAGCGTGAGCT
ATGAGAAAGCGCCACGCTTCCCGAAGGGAGAAAGGCGGACAGGTATCCGGTAAGCGGCAGGGTCGGAACA
GGAGAGCGCACGAGGGAGCTTCCAGGGGGAAACGCCTGGTATCTTTATAGTCCTGTCGGGTTTCGCCACC
TCTGACTTGAGCGTCGATTTTTGTGATGCTCGTCAGGGGGGCGGAGCCTATGGAAAAACGCCAGCAACGC
GGCCTTTTTACGGTTCCTGGCCTTTTGCTGGCCTTTTGCTCACATGTTCTTTCCTGCGTTATCCCCTGAT
TCTGTGGATAACCGTATTACCGCCTTTGAGTGAGCTGATACCGCTCGCCGCAGCCGAACGACCGAGCGCA
GCGAGTCAGTGAGCGAGCGAGCGCGCAGAGAGGGAGTGGCCAACTCCATCACTAGGGGCGCGTTGGCCGA
TTCATTAATGCAGCTGGCACGACAGGTTTCCCGACTGGAAAGCGGGCAGTGAGCGCAACGCAATTAATGT
GAGTTAGCTCACTCATTAGGCACCCCAGGCTTTACACTTTATGCTTCCGGCTCGTATGTTGTGTGGAATT
GTGAGCGGATAACAGGTTCACACCGGTWCCCCATTCGGGCTGCGCAACTGTTGGGAAGGGCGATCGGT
Features (pLannotate 1.2.2; 24 found; start..end, strand, type, name):
     23..155     -  repeat_region  AAV2 ITR (fragment): inverted terminal repeat of adeno-associated virus serotype 2 inverted
    237..684     +  promoter       hSyn promoter: human synapsin I promoter; confers neuron-specific expression (Kügler et al., 2003)
    721..780     +  CDS            Gap43 (fragment): NEUM_RAT - Experimental evidence at protein level: Swiss-Prot protein existence level 1. This protein is associated with nerve growth. It is a major component of the motile 'growth cones' that form the tips of elongating axons. Plays a role in axonal and dendritic filopodia induction (By similarity). From Rattus norvegicus (Rat).
    781..2127    +  CDS            GCaMP6s: improved fluorescent protein-based calcium sensor (Chen et al., 2013)
   2137..2193    +  CDS            P2A: 2A peptide from porcine teschovirus-1 polyprotein Eukaryotic ribosomes fail to insert a peptide bond between the Gly and Pro residues, yielding separate polypeptides.
   2194..2901    +  CDS            mRuby3: mRuby3 is a basic (constitutively fluorescent) red fluorescent protein published in 2016, derived from Entacmaea quadricolor. It has low acid sensitivity.
   2925..3513    +  misc_feature   WPRE: woodchuck hepatitis virus posttranscriptional regulatory element
   3514..3533    +  misc_feature   MCS (fragment): pBluescript multiple cloning site
   3562..3683    -  polyA_signal   SV40 poly(A) signal: SV40 polyadenylation signal
   3706..3774    -  CDS            large T antigen (fragment): large T antigen from SV40 (simian virus 40)
   3845..3902    +  repeat_region  AAV2 ITR (fragment): inverted terminal repeat of adeno-associated virus serotype 2 inverted
   3891..4014    -  rep_origin     RSF ori (fragment): Plasmids containing the RSF 1030 origin of replication can be propagated in E. coli cells that contain additional plasmids with compatible origins.
   4061..4080    -  repeat_region  AAV2 ITR (fragment): inverted terminal repeat of adeno-associated virus serotype 2 inverted
   4078..4147    +  CDS            lacZα (fragment): LacZα fragment of β-galactosidase; lacZ fragment
   4152..4580    +  rep_origin     f1 ori (sequence partly withheld): f1 bacteriophage origin of replication; arrow indicates direction of (+) strand synthesis
   4633..4737    +  promoter       AmpR promoter: bla
   4738..5598    +  CDS            AmpR: β-lactamase; bla; confers resistance to ampicillin, carbenicillin, and related antibiotics
   5769..6357    +  rep_origin     ori: high-copy-number ColE1/pMB1/pBR322/pUC origin of replication
   6517..6569    -  repeat_region  AAV2 ITR (fragment): inverted terminal repeat of adeno-associated virus serotype 2 inverted
   6569..6633    +  CDS            lacI (fragment): lac repressor; lacI; The lac repressor binds to the lac operator to inhibit transcription in E. coli. This inhibition can be relieved by adding lactose or isopropyl-β-D-thiogalactopyranoside (IPTG).
   6646..6667    +  protein_bind   CAP binding site: CAP binding activates transcription in the presence of cAMP. E. coli catabolite activator protein
   6682..6712    +  promoter       lac promoter: promoter for the E. coli lac operon
   6716..6735    +  protein_bind   lac operator (fragment): The lac repressor binds to the lac operator to inhibit transcription in E. coli. This inhibition can be relieved by adding lactose or isopropyl-β-D-thiogalactopyranoside (IPTG). lac repressor encoded by lacI
   6752..28      -  CDS            lacZα (fragment) (across the origin): LacZα fragment of β-galactosidase; lacZ fragment
