[The description below was written by a language model from this plasmid's Addgene catalogue record and pLannotate feature annotations shown in this document.]
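Description:
pAAV-hSynapsin1-axon-GCaMP6s-P2A-mRuby3 is an adeno-associated virus transfer plasmid of about 6.8 kb for neuron-specific mammalian expression. It is built on a pAAV backbone in which AAV2 inverted terminal repeats flank the expression cassette, so the cassette can be packaged into recombinant AAV particles. In bacteria the plasmid is maintained at high copy by a ColE1/pUC-type origin and selected with ampicillin through the bla gene. The backbone also carries an f1 origin and remnants of a lac promoter/lacZα region. A recombination-deficient host strain is recorded for propagation, consistent with the usual instability of ITRs.

The payload is a synthetic 2.2 kb open reading frame driven by the human synapsin I promoter, which restricts expression to neurons. A short N-terminal fragment of rat GAP43, recorded as its palmitoylation domain, is fused directly to the calcium indicator GCaMP6s and enriches the sensor in axons. A P2A ribosome-skipping peptide then separates it from the red fluorescent protein mRuby3. One transcript therefore yields two proteins: an axon-targeted green calcium reporter and an untargeted cytosolic red marker. A WPRE downstream of the coding sequence enhances transcript stability and expression, and it is followed by an SV40 polyadenylation signal.

The stated purpose is enriched axonal expression of GCaMP6s alongside cytosolic mRuby3, and the associated work concerns in vivo calcium imaging of afferent axonal activity. The repository's sequencing result differs slightly from the depositor sequence in the second ITR, which is annotated there as several short fragments rather than one continuous repeat. The depositor reports that this does not impair AAV production.
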