Addgene plasmid #112005: pAAV-hSynapsin1-axon-GCaMP6s-P2A-mRuby3
Purpose: For enriched expression of GCaMP6s in axons with cytosolic expression of mRuby3
Depositing lab: Lin Tian. Publication: In vivo measurement of afferent activity with axon-specific calcium imaging. Broussard GJ, Liang Y, Fridman M, Unger EK, Meng G, Xiao X, Ji N, Petreanu L, Tian L. Nat Neurosci. 2018 Sep;21(9):1272-1280. doi: 10.1038/s41593-018-0211-4. Epub 2018 Aug 20. PubMed 30127424.
Backbone
  Vector backbone: pAAV
  Backbone size w/o insert (bp): 4603
  Total vector size (bp): 6787
  Vector type: Mammalian Expression, AAV
Growth in bacteria
  Bacterial resistance: Ampicillin, 100 μg/mL
  Growth temperature: 30°C
  Growth strain: NEB Stable
  Copy number: High Copy
Gene/Insert
  Gene/Insert name: axon-GCaMP6s-P2A-mRuby3 (alt name: GAP43-GCaMP6s-P2A-mRuby3)
  Species: Synthetic
  Insert size (bp): 2184
  GenBank ID: MH282429
  Promoter: hSynapsin1
  Tag / fusion protein: GAP43 palmitoylation domain (N terminal on insert)
  Cloning method: Restriction Enzyme; 5′ cloning site BamHI (not destroyed); 3′ cloning site HindIII (not destroyed)
  Sequencing primers: 5′ GAAGGCGCGCTGACGTCACTCGCCG; 3′ CAAATTTTGTAATCCAGAGGTTGATT
Terms and licenses: Academic/Nonprofit Terms; Industry Terms: Not Available to Industry
Depositor comments: Addgene NGS results found minor differences in the second ITR compared to the depositor-provided sequence. The depositing lab has confirmed that this does not impair AAV production
How to cite: pAAV-hSynapsin1-axon-GCaMP6s-P2A-mRuby3 was a gift from Lin Tian (Addgene plasmid # 112005 ; http://n2t.net/addgene:112005 ; RRID:Addgene_112005) For viral preps, please replace (Addgene plasmid # 112005) in the above sentence with: (Addgene viral prep # 112005-AAV5) or (Addgene viral prep # 112005-AAV9)
